Addgene plasmid #83707: MSCV-6NBC-GFP-PGK-Puro-Barcode30
Purpose: individual 6N barcode to make barcoded cell line variants
Depositing lab: Monte Winslow. Depositing organization: Stanford University. Publication: An in vivo multiplexed small-molecule screening platform. Gruner BM, Schulze CJ, Yang D, Ogasawara D, Dix MM, Rogers ZN, Chuang CH, McFarland CD, Chiou SH, Brown JM, Cravatt BF, Bogyo M, Winslow MM. Nat Methods. 2016 Sep 12. doi: 10.1038/nmeth.3992. PubMed 27617390.
Backbone
  Vector backbone: MSCV
  Vector type: Retroviral
  Selectable markers: Puromycin
Growth in bacteria
  Bacterial resistance: Ampicillin, 100 μg/mL
  Growth temperature: 37°C
  Growth strain: DH5alpha
  Copy number: High Copy
Gene/Insert
  Gene/Insert name: Barcode30
  Species: Synthetic
  Cloning method: Restriction Enzyme; 5′ cloning site BglII (destroyed during cloning); 3′ cloning site EcoRI (not destroyed)
  Sequencing primers: 5′ CCCTTGAACCTCCTCGTTCGACC
Terms and licenses: Academic/Nonprofit Terms; Industry Terms: Not Available to Industry
How to cite: MSCV-6NBC-GFP-PGK-Puro-Barcode30 was a gift from Monte Winslow (Addgene plasmid # 83707 ; http://n2t.net/addgene:83707 ; RRID:Addgene_83707)
