[The description below was written by a language model from this plasmid's Addgene catalogue record and the feature table of its GenBank file.]
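Description:
MSCV-6NBC-GFP-PGK-Puro-Barcode30 is a 7,018 bp gammaretroviral transfer plasmid built on the MSCV (murine stem cell virus) backbone. It is one member of a series in which each plasmid carries a distinct synthetic six-nucleotide ("6N") barcode. In bacteria it is maintained through a high-copy ColE1/pUC-type origin and selected with ampicillin via the beta-lactamase gene. Remnants of a lac promoter/operator region lie in the plasmid backbone outside the viral unit.

The proviral region is bounded by 5' and 3' long terminal repeats from murine embryonic stem cell virus. It contains the MESV Psi packaging signal and a truncated MMLV gag segment lacking its start codon, which together promote efficient encapsidation of the genomic RNA when the plasmid is introduced into a retroviral packaging system. Downstream sits an EGFP coding sequence with no separate annotated promoter, so it is presumably transcribed from the 5' LTR. A mouse PGK promoter then drives puromycin N-acetyltransferase, so transduced mammalian cells are both fluorescent and puromycin-selectable.

The barcode itself is not annotated in the feature table. The catalogue states it was inserted between a BglII site (destroyed) and an EcoRI site (retained), but its exact position relative to EGFP is not recorded. A second, partial 830 bp sequence record covers only the EGFP region.

According to the record, stable integration of this vector gives a cell line a heritable DNA tag. Differently barcoded cell line variants can then be generated, and the associated publication describes a multiplexed in vivo small-molecule screening platform.
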