LOCUS       Exported 7018 bp ds-DNA circular SYN 13-MAY-2021
DEFINITION  individual 6N barcode to make barcoded cell line variants.
ACCESSION   .
VERSION     .
KEYWORDS    MSCV-6NBC-GFP-PGK-Puro-Barcode30
SOURCE      synthetic DNA construct
  ORGANISM  synthetic DNA construct
REFERENCE   1 (bases 1 to 7018)
  AUTHORS   Gruner BM, Schulze CJ, Yang D, Ogasawara D, Dix MM, Rogers ZN,
            Chuang CH, McFarland CD, Chiou SH, Brown JM, Cravatt BF, Bogyo M,
            Winslow MM
  TITLE     An in vivo multiplexed small-molecule screening platform.
  JOURNAL   Nat Methods. 2016 Sep 12. doi: 10.1038/nmeth.3992.
  PUBMED    27617390
REFERENCE   2 (bases 1 to 7018)
  AUTHORS   .
  TITLE     Direct Submission
  JOURNAL   Exported May 13, 2021 from SnapGene Server 1.1.58
            http://www.snapgene.com
FEATURES             Location/Qualifiers
     source          1..7018
                     /organism="synthetic DNA construct"
                     /mol_type="other DNA"
     misc_feature    579..920
                     /label=MESV Psi
                     /note="packaging signal of murine embryonic stem cell
                     virus"
     CDS             987..1403
                     /label=gag (truncated)
                     /note="truncated Moloney murine leukemia virus (MMLV) gag
                     gene lacking the start codon"
     primer_bind     1333..1355
                     /label=pLXSN 5'
                     /note="Murine stem cell virus, forward primer. Also called
                     MSCV"
     primer_bind     1371..1387
                     /label=pBABE 5'
                     /note="Psi packaging signal, forward primer for pBABE
                     vectors"
     CDS             1427..2143
                     /codon_start=1
                     /product="enhanced GFP"
                     /label=EGFP
                     /translation="MVSKGEELFTGVVPILVELDGDVNGHKFSVSGEGEGDATYGKLTL
                     KFICTTGKLPVPWPTLVTTLTYGVQCFSRYPDHMKQHDFFKSAMPEGYVQERTIFFKDD
                     GNYKTRAEVKFEGDTLVNRIELKGIDFKEDGNILGHKLEYNYNSHNVYIMADKQKNGIK
                     VNFKIRHNIEDGSVQLADHYQQNTPIGDGPVLLPDNHYLSTQSALSKDPNEKRDHMVLL
                     EFVTAAGITLGMDELYK"
     primer_bind     complement(1472..1493)
                     /label=EGFP-N
                     /note="EGFP, reverse primer"
     primer_bind     complement(1733..1752)
                     /label=EXFP-R
                     /note="For distinguishing EGFP variants, reverse primer"
     primer_bind     2080..2101
                     /label=EGFP-C
                     /note="EGFP, forward primer"
     promoter        2161..2660
                     /label=PGK promoter
                     /note="mouse phosphoglycerate kinase 1 promoter"
     primer_bind     complement(2196..2219)
                     /label=MSCV-rev
                     /note="Murine stem cell virus, reverse primer"
     primer_bind     2593..2612
                     /label=mPGK-F
                     /note="Mouse PGK promoter, forward primer"
     CDS             2681..3280
                     /codon_start=1
                     /gene="pac from Streptomyces alboniger"
                     /product="puromycin N-acetyltransferase"
                     /label=PuroR
                     /note="confers resistance to puromycin"
                     /translation="MTEYKPTVRLATRDDVPRAVRTLAAAFADYPATRHTVDPDRHIER
                     VTELQELFLTRVGLDIGKVWVADDGAAVAVWTTPESVEAGAVFAEIGPRMAELSGSRLA
                     AQQQMEGLLAPHRPKEPAWFLATVGVSPDHQGKGLGSAVVLPGVEAAERAGVPAFLETS
                     APRNLPFYERLGFTVTADVEVPEGPRTWCMTRKPGA"
     primer_bind     complement(2681..2700)
                     /label=Puro-R
                     /note="Puromycin resistance gene, reverse primer. Also
                     called puro-variant-R"
     primer_bind     3177..3197
                     /label=Puro-F
                     /note="Puromycin resistance gene, forward primer"
     LTR             3380..3894
                     /label=3' LTR
                     /note="3' long terminal repeat from murine embryonic stem
                     cell virus"
     primer_bind     complement(4063..4079)
                     /label=M13 rev
                     /note="common sequencing primer, one of multiple similar
                     variants"
     primer_bind     complement(4063..4079)
                     /label=M13 Reverse
                     /note="In lacZ gene. Also called M13-rev"
     primer_bind     complement(4076..4098)
                     /label=M13/pUC Reverse
                     /note="In lacZ gene"
     protein_bind    4087..4103
                     /label=lac operator
                     /bound_moiety="lac repressor encoded by lacI"
                     /note="The lac repressor binds to the lac operator to
                     inhibit transcription in E. coli. This inhibition can be
                     relieved by adding lactose or
                     isopropyl-beta-D-thiogalactopyranoside (IPTG)."
     promoter        complement(4111..4141)
                     /label=lac promoter
                     /note="promoter for the E. coli lac operon"
     protein_bind    4156..4177
                     /label=CAP binding site
                     /bound_moiety="E. coli catabolite activator protein"
                     /note="CAP binding activates transcription in the presence
                     of cAMP."
     primer_bind     complement(4294..4311)
                     /label=L4440
                     /note="L4440 vector, forward primer"
     rep_origin      complement(4465..5053)
                     /direction=LEFT
                     /label=ori
                     /note="high-copy-number ColE1/pMB1/pBR322/pUC origin of
                     replication"
     primer_bind     complement(4545..4564)
                     /label=pBR322ori-F
                     /note="pBR322 origin, forward primer"
     CDS             complement(5224..6084)
                     /codon_start=1
                     /gene="bla"
                     /product="beta-lactamase"
                     /label=AmpR
                     /note="confers resistance to ampicillin, carbenicillin, and
                     related antibiotics"
                     /translation="MSIQHFRVALIPFFAAFCLPVFAHPETLVKVKDAEDQLGARVGYI
                     ELDLNSGKILESFRPEERFPMMSTFKVLLCGAVLSRIDAGQEQLGRRIHYSQNDLVEYS
                     PVTEKHLTDGMTVRELCSAAITMSDNTAANLLLTTIGGPKELTAFLHNMGDHVTRLDRW
                     EPELNEAIPNDERDTTMPVAMATTLRKLLTGELLTLASRQQLIDWMEADKVAGPLLRSA
                     LPAGWFIADKSGAGERGSRGIIAALGPDGKPSRIVVIYTTGSQATMDERNRQIAEIGAS
                     LIKHW"
     primer_bind     5847..5866
                     /label=Amp-R
                     /note="Ampicillin resistance gene, reverse primer"
     promoter        complement(6085..6189)
                     /gene="bla"
                     /label=AmpR promoter
     primer_bind     6257..6275
                     /label=pBRforEco
                     /note="pBR322 vectors, upsteam of EcoRI site, forward
                     primer"
     primer_bind     complement(6313..6335)
                     /label=pGEX 3'
                     /note="pGEX vectors, reverse primer"
     primer_bind     6435..6454
                     /label=pRS-marker
                     /note="pRS vectors, use to sequence yeast selectable
                     marker"
     primer_bind     6648..6670
                     /label=M13/pUC Forward
                     /note="In lacZ gene"
     primer_bind     6798..6817
                     /label=pBRrevBam
                     /note="pBR322 vectors, tet region, downstream of BamHI,
                     reverse primer"
     LTR             7017..515
                     /label=5' LTR
                     /note="5' long terminal repeat from murine embryonic stem
                     cell virus"
ORIGIN
        1 tgaaagaccc cacctgtagg tttggcaagc tagcttaagt aacgccattt tgcaaggcat
       61 ggaaaataca taactgagaa tagagaagtt cagatcaagg ttaggaacag agagacagca
      121 gaatatgggc caaacaggat atctgtggta agcagttcct gccccggctc agggccaaga
      181 acagatggtc cccagatgcg gtcccgccct cagcagtttc tagagaacca tcagatgttt
      241 ccagggtgcc ccaaggacct gaaatgaccc tgtgccttat ttgaactaac caatcagttc
      301 gcttctcgct tctgttcgcg cgcttctgct ccccgagctc aataaaagag cccacaaccc
      361 ctcactcggc gcgccagtcc tccgatagac tgcgtcgccc gggtacccgt attcccaata
      421 aagcctcttg ctgtttgcat ccgaatcgtg gactcgctga tccttgggag ggtctcctca
      481 gattgattga ctgcccacct cgggggtctt tcatttggag gttccaccga gatttggaga
      541 cccctgccca gggaccaccg acccccccgc cgggaggtaa gctggccagc ggtcgtttcg
      601 tgtctgtctc tgtctttgtg cgtgtttgtg ccggcatcta atgtttgcgc ctgcgtctgt
      661 actagttagc taactagctc tgtatctggc ggacccgtgg tggaactgac gagttctgaa
      721 cacccggccg caaccctggg agacgtccca gggactttgg gggccgtttt tgtggcccga
      781 cctgaggaag ggagtcgatg tggaatccga ccccgtcagg atatgtggtt ctggtaggag
      841 acgagaacct aaaacagttc ccgcctccgt ctgaattttt gctttcggtt tggaaccgaa
      901 gccgcgcgtc ttgtctgctg cagcgctgca gcatcgttct gtgttgtctc tgtctgactg
      961 tgtttctgta tttgtctgaa aattagggcc agactgttac cactccctta agtttgacct
     1021 taggtcactg gaaagatgtc gagcggatcg ctcacaacca gtcggtagat gtcaagaaga
     1081 gacgttgggt taccttctgc tctgcagaat ggccaacctt taacgtcgga tggccgcgag
     1141 acggcacctt taaccgagac ctcatcaccc aggttaagat caaggtcttt tcacctggcc
     1201 cgcatggaca cccagaccag gtcccctaca tcgtgacctg ggaagccttg gcttttgacc
     1261 cccctccctg ggtcaagccc tttgtacacc ctaagcctcc gcctcctctt cctccatccg
     1321 ccccgtctct cccccttgaa cctcctcgtt cgaccccgcc tcgatcctcc ctttatccag
     1381 ccctcactcc ttctctaggc gccggaatta gatcctgaga accaccatgg tgagcaaggg
     1441 cgaggagctg ttcaccgggg tggtgcccat cctggtcgag ctggacggcg acgtaaacgg
     1501 ccacaagttc agcgtgtccg gcgagggcga gggcgatgcc acctacggca agctgaccct
     1561 gaagttcatc tgcaccaccg gcaagctgcc cgtgccctgg cccaccctcg tgaccaccct
     1621 gacctacggc gtgcagtgct tcagccgcta ccccgaccac atgaagcagc acgacttctt
     1681 caagtccgcc atgcccgaag gctacgtcca ggagcgcacc atcttcttca aggacgacgg
     1741 caactacaag acccgcgccg aggtgaagtt cgagggcgac accctggtga accgcatcga
     1801 gctgaagggc atcgacttca aggaggacgg caacatcctg gggcacaagc tggagtacaa
     1861 ctacaacagc cacaacgtct atatcatggc cgacaagcag aagaacggca tcaaggtgaa
     1921 cttcaagatc cgccacaaca tcgaggacgg cagcgtgcag ctcgccgacc actaccagca
     1981 gaacaccccc atcggcgacg gccccgtgct gctgcccgac aaccactacc tgagcaccca
     2041 gtccgccctg agcaaagacc ccaacgagaa gcgcgatcac atggtcctgc tggagttcgt
     2101 gaccgccgcc gggatcactc tcggcatgga cgagctgtac aagtagcgga gaattctacc
     2161 gggtagggga ggcgcttttc ccaaggcagt ctggagcatg cgctttagca gccccgctgg
     2221 gcacttggcg ctacacaagt ggcctctggc ctcgcacaca ttccacatcc accggtaggc
     2281 gccaaccggc tccgttcttt ggtggcccct tcgcgccacc ttctactcct cccctagtca
     2341 ggaagttccc ccccgccccg cagctcgcgt cgtgcaggac gtgacaaatg gaagtagcac
     2401 gtctcactag tctcgtgcag atggacagca ccgctgagca atggaagcgg gtaggccttt
     2461 ggggcagcgg ccaatagcag ctttgctcct tcgctttctg ggctcagagg ctgggaaggg
     2521 gtgggtccgg gggcgggctc aggggcgggc tcaggggcgg ggcgggcgcc cgaaggtcct
     2581 ccggaggccc ggcattctgc acgcttcaaa agcgcacgtc tgccgcgctg ttctcctctt
     2641 cctcatctcc gggcctttcg acctgcagcc caagcttacc atgaccgagt acaagcccac
     2701 ggtgcgcctc gccacccgcg acgacgtccc cagggccgta cgcaccctcg ccgccgcgtt
     2761 cgccgactac cccgccacgc gccacaccgt cgatccggac cgccacatcg agcgggtcac
     2821 cgagctgcaa gaactcttcc tcacgcgcgt cgggctcgac atcggcaagg tgtgggtcgc
     2881 ggacgacggc gccgcggtgg cggtctggac cacgccggag agcgtcgaag cgggggcggt
     2941 gttcgccgag atcggcccgc gcatggccga gttgagcggt tcccggctgg ccgcgcagca
     3001 acagatggaa ggcctcctgg cgccgcaccg gcccaaggag cccgcgtggt tcctggccac
     3061 cgtcggcgtc tcgcccgacc accagggcaa gggtctgggc agcgccgtcg tgctccccgg
     3121 agtggaggcg gccgagcgcg ccggggtgcc cgccttcctg gagacctccg cgccccgcaa
     3181 cctccccttc tacgagcggc tcggcttcac cgtcaccgcc gacgtcgagg tgcccgaagg
     3241 accgcgcacc tggtgcatga cccgcaagcc cggtgcctga cgcccgcccc acgacccgca
     3301 gcgcccgacc gaaaggagcg cacgacccca tgcatcgata aaataaaaga ttttatttag
     3361 tctccagaaa aaggggggaa tgaaagaccc cacctgtagg tttggcaagc tagcttaagt
     3421 aacgccattt tgcaaggcat ggaaaataca taactgagaa tagagaagtt cagatcaagg
     3481 ttaggaacag agagacagca gaatatgggc caaacaggat atctgtggta agcagttcct
     3541 gccccggctc agggccaaga acagatggtc cccagatgcg gtcccgccct cagcagtttc
     3601 tagagaacca tcagatgttt ccagggtgcc ccaaggacct gaaatgaccc tgtgccttat
     3661 ttgaactaac caatcagttc gcttctcgct tctgttcgcg cgcttctgct ccccgagctc
     3721 aataaaagag cccacaaccc ctcactcggc gcgccagtcc tccgatagac tgcgtcgccc
     3781 gggtacccgt gtatccaata aaccctcttg cagttgcatc cgacttgtgg tctcgctgtt
     3841 ccttgggagg gtctcctctg agtgattgac tacccgtcag cgggggtctt tcatgggtaa
     3901 cagtttcttg aagttggaga acaacattct gagggtagga gtcgaatatt aagtaatcct
     3961 gactcaatta gccactgttt tgaatccaca tactccaata ctcctgaaat agttcattat
     4021 ggacagcgca gaagagctgg ggagaattaa ttcgtaatca tggtcatagc tgtttcctgt
     4081 gtgaaattgt tatccgctca caattccaca caacatacga gccggaagca taaagtgtaa
     4141 agcctggggt gcctaatgag tgagctaact cacattaatt gcgttgcgct cactgcccgc
     4201 tttccagtcg ggaaacctgt cgtgccagct gcattaatga atcggccaac gcgcggggag
     4261 aggcggtttg cgtattgggc gctcttccgc ttcctcgctc actgactcgc tgcgctcggt
     4321 cgttcggctg cggcgagcgg tatcagctca ctcaaaggcg gtaatacggt tatccacaga
     4381 atcaggggat aacgcaggaa agaacatgtg agcaaaaggc cagcaaaagg ccaggaaccg
     4441 taaaaaggcc gcgttgctgg cgtttttcca taggctccgc ccccctgacg agcatcacaa
     4501 aaatcgacgc tcaagtcaga ggtggcgaaa cccgacagga ctataaagat accaggcgtt
     4561 tccccctgga agctccctcg tgcgctctcc tgttccgacc ctgccgctta ccggatacct
     4621 gtccgccttt ctcccttcgg gaagcgtggc gctttctcat agctcacgct gtaggtatct
     4681 cagttcggtg taggtcgttc gctccaagct gggctgtgtg cacgaacccc ccgttcagcc
     4741 cgaccgctgc gccttatccg gtaactatcg tcttgagtcc aacccggtaa gacacgactt
     4801 atcgccactg gcagcagcca ctggtaacag gattagcaga gcgaggtatg taggcggtgc
     4861 tacagagttc ttgaagtggt ggcctaacta cggctacact agaaggacag tatttggtat
     4921 ctgcgctctg ctgaagccag ttaccttcgg aaaaagagtt ggtagctctt gatccggcaa
     4981 acaaaccacc gctggtagcg gtggtttttt tgtttgcaag cagcagatta cgcgcagaaa
     5041 aaaaggatct caagaagatc ctttgatctt ttctacgggg tctgacgctc agtggaacga
     5101 aaactcacgt taagggattt tggtcatgag attatcaaaa aggatcttca cctagatcct
     5161 tttaaattaa aaatgaagtt ttaaatcaat ctaaagtata tatgagtaaa cttggtctga
     5221 cagttaccaa tgcttaatca gtgaggcacc tatctcagcg atctgtctat ttcgttcatc
     5281 catagttgcc tgactccccg tcgtgtagat aactacgata cgggagggct taccatctgg
     5341 ccccagtgct gcaatgatac cgcgagaccc acgctcaccg gctccagatt tatcagcaat
     5401 aaaccagcca gccggaaggg ccgagcgcag aagtggtcct gcaactttat ccgcctccat
     5461 ccagtctatt aattgttgcc gggaagctag agtaagtagt tcgccagtta atagtttgcg
     5521 caacgttgtt gccattgcta caggcatcgt ggtgtcacgc tcgtcgtttg gtatggcttc
     5581 attcagctcc ggttcccaac gatcaaggcg agttacatga tcccccatgt tgtgcaaaaa
     5641 agcggttagc tccttcggtc ctccgatcgt tgtcagaagt aagttggccg cagtgttatc
     5701 actcatggtt atggcagcac tgcataattc tcttactgtc atgccatccg taagatgctt
     5761 ttctgtgact ggtgagtact caaccaagtc attctgagaa tagtgtatgc ggcgaccgag
     5821 ttgctcttgc ccggcgtcaa tacgggataa taccgcgcca catagcagaa ctttaaaagt
     5881 gctcatcatt ggaaaacgtt cttcggggcg aaaactctca aggatcttac cgctgttgag
     5941 atccagttcg atgtaaccca ctcgtgcacc caactgatct tcagcatctt ttactttcac
     6001 cagcgtttct gggtgagcaa aaacaggaag gcaaaatgcc gcaaaaaagg gaataagggc
     6061 gacacggaaa tgttgaatac tcatactctt cctttttcaa tattattgaa gcatttatca
     6121 gggttattgt ctcatgagcg gatacatatt tgaatgtatt tagaaaaata aacaaatagg
     6181 ggttccgcgc acatttcccc gaaaagtgcc acctgacgtc taagaaacca ttattatcat
     6241 gacattaacc tataaaaata ggcgtatcac gaggcccttt cgtctcgcgc gtttcggtga
     6301 tgacggtgaa aacctctgac acatgcagct cccggagacg gtcacagctt gtctgtaagc
     6361 ggatgccggg agcagacaag cccgtcaggg cgcgtcagcg ggtgttggcg ggtgtcgggg
     6421 ctggcttaac tatgcggcat cagagcagat tgtactgaga gtgcaccata tgcggtgtga
     6481 aataccgcac agatgcgtaa ggagaaaata ccgcatcagg cgccattcgc cattcaggct
     6541 gcgcaactgt tgggaagggc gatcggtgcg ggcctcttcg ctattacgcc agctggcgaa
     6601 agggggatgt gctgcaaggc gattaagttg ggtaacgcca gggttttccc agtcacgacg
     6661 ttgtaaaacg acggcgcaag gaatggtgca tgcaaggaga tggcgcccaa cagtcccccg
     6721 gccacggggc ctgccaccat acccacgccg aaacaagcgc tcatgagccc gaagtggcga
     6781 gcccgatctt ccccatcggt gatgtcggcg atataggcgc cagcaaccgc acctgtggcg
     6841 ccggtgatgc cggccacgat gcgtccggcg tagaggcgat tagtccaatt tgttaaagac
     6901 aggatatcag tggtccaggc tctagttttg actcaacaat atcaccagct gaagcctata
     6961 gagtacgagc catagataaa ataaaagatt ttatttagtc tccagaaaaa ggggggaa
//
