LOCUS       Exported 830 bp ds-DNA linear SYN 12-JUN-2021
DEFINITION  individual 6N barcode to make barcoded cell line variants.
ACCESSION   .
VERSION     .
KEYWORDS    MSCV-6NBC-GFP-PGK-Puro-Barcode30
SOURCE      synthetic DNA construct
  ORGANISM  synthetic DNA construct
REFERENCE   1 (bases 1 to 830)
  AUTHORS   Gruner BM, Schulze CJ, Yang D, Ogasawara D, Dix MM, Rogers ZN,
            Chuang CH, McFarland CD, Chiou SH, Brown JM, Cravatt BF, Bogyo M,
            Winslow MM
  TITLE     An in vivo multiplexed small-molecule screening platform.
  JOURNAL   Nat Methods. 2016 Sep 12. doi: 10.1038/nmeth.3992.
  PUBMED    27617390
REFERENCE   2 (bases 1 to 830)
  AUTHORS   .
  TITLE     Direct Submission
  JOURNAL   Exported Jun 12, 2021 from SnapGene Server 1.1.58
            http://www.snapgene.com
FEATURES             Location/Qualifiers
     source          1..830
                     /organism="synthetic DNA construct"
                     /mol_type="other DNA"
     CDS             50..766
                     /codon_start=1
                     /product="enhanced GFP"
                     /label=EGFP
                     /translation="MVSKGEELFTGVVPILVELDGDVNGHKFSVSGEGEGDATYGKLTL
                     KFICTTGKLPVPWPTLVTTLTYGVQCFSRYPDHMKQHDFFKSAMPEGYVQERTIFFKDD
                     GNYKTRAEVKFEGDTLVNRIELKGIDFKEDGNILGHKLEYNYNSHNVYIMADKQKNGIK
                     VNFKIRHNIEDGSVQLADHYQQNTPIGDGPVLLPDNHYLSTQSALSKDPNEKRDHMVLL
                     EFVTAAGITLGMDELYK"
     primer_bind     complement(95..116)
                     /label=EGFP-N
                     /note="EGFP, reverse primer"
     primer_bind     complement(356..375)
                     /label=EXFP-R
                     /note="For distinguishing EGFP variants, reverse primer"
     primer_bind     703..724
                     /label=EGFP-C
                     /note="EGFP, forward primer"
ORIGIN
        1 cagccctcac tccttctcta ggcgccggaa ttagatcctg agaaccacca tggtgagcaa
       61 gggcgaggag ctgttcaccg gggtggtgcc catcctggtc gagctggacg gcgacgtaaa
      121 cggccacaag ttcagcgtgt ccggcgaggg cgagggcgat gccacctacg gcaagctgac
      181 cctgaagttc atctgcacca ccggcaagct gcccgtgccc tggcccaccc tcgtgaccac
      241 cctgacctac ggcgtgcagt gcttcagccg ctaccccgac cacatgaagc agcacgactt
      301 cttcaagtcc gccatgcccg aaggctacgt ccaggagcgc accatcttct tcaaggacga
      361 cggcaactac aagacccgcg ccgaggtgaa gttcgagggc gacaccctgg tgaaccgcat
      421 cgagctgaag ggcatcgact tcaaggagga cggcaacatc ctggggcaca agctggagta
      481 caactacaac agccacaacg tctatatcat ggccgacaag cagaagaacg gcatcaaggt
      541 gaacttcaag atccgccaca acatcgagga cggcagcgtg cagctcgccg accactacca
      601 gcagaacacc cccatcggcg acggccccgt gctgctgccc gacaaccact acctgagcac
      661 ccagtccgcc ctgagcaaag accccaacga gaagcgcgat cacatggtcc tgctggagtt
      721 cgtgaccgcc gccgggatca ctctcggcat ggacgagctg tacaagtagc ggagaattct
      781 accgggtagg ggaggcgctt ttcccaaggc agtctggagc atgcgcttta
//
